>Addgene plasmid #156396 | pTYF-super-mfSP-1.7k-Venus-WPRE | addgene full sequence | sequence record 311136 | Addgene NGS Result
AGGCAATGAGAAATATTTGAATGCTAACTGGATATTTAAGGTAAGGAATTATTTTATGTTGTTTTAGGTG
GGAAAATGGTATGGTTATGTTTTTATTTTTTTAAATGCTTACCTTTTATACAGTGATGCTGAAATATTTA
CAGTTGAAATGACTAAATGTCTGGGATTTTTTTTCAAAATAATTTGAGTGCAGAGGAAACTGGAAGGGTT
GTAGATGAAACCTGGAAGTGGATGTACCTCTCTACTTTTGGAGATGCTGATAATTTTCCATATAAAATTT
CTGAAAACAGAAAATAAAATGCTCACATTGTGAGGCTAAGGTCAAAAGAAATCAGAAATGCATGAGAATT
TCCAAATCCAGGGTTAAGAACAACATAGAGGAAAAAATTTCTGGTTTAAGTTGCAAAAATGTGTTTCTTT
TATACAATATACTAACAAATCATAATTAACTGAAAAATGTAACACTTTATATGTAAAGGGGAGAAAACTA
CTCCACCAAAGATGCCGCATTCATTTAGAGATCAAAGAAATGTGTCTGCCAGGCAACCAAGGGCTCATGG
AAAGCTGTGGTTTGTGTACAAATGCTATTTGTCTAATATTTTGTGCGTTAATGACTGTCCCATTAGCATC
TTCACTACACTTATTTTCATAGAAAGGAGAAACATGATTTATAGAGCCCTTTAGTGACAAGGGTGAGGAT
CCTATACATTATGTTGCTGGTTTCCTAGTCTTCAGCAAGAAAGTGTAGGAGAGAAGCAAAAAAAGTCCTG
TTCCAACCCCTGCTCCTGGATGTGACAAGGAAGAGGAGTTACCCAGCTTGAAACAAAAGAAATCCTAAGT
CTGACACACAATGTCATGTTTAAATTCCCCTTTCTCCAAAATGTAAAATAAATGTGCTTCCATCTTCTAA
AATACTATGGGACTAAACAACCTTTTGTAACGCTAAGGAAATGCCAGTATTCTCATTGATTTAGGAGAGG
GATGTTCTGGTCATAGAAAGATGCTGTGTCTCAGAAACACTTAAATACTCTTAAGCTAGAAATAGAGGGG
AAAAGAATGCCTCCCTGCATCTCCCCTCAACTGAAGTCCTCCTTTCTTAGCCTGATTTCCGATGAAATGT
CTGAATGCCTACAGTTATTTGGCCATCCTCAAAAGTGCAACTTATCCTGACGTCTCAAGGGACGGAAAAG
TTACCGAAGTCCAAGGAATGAGTCACTTTGCTCAAATTTGATGAGTAATCTCAGGTGTCATGAAACCCAG
TTTCAAAGGAGAGGGGAGGGGGCGTCAGATCTGCAGACGGAAGCAGGCCGCTCCCGATTGGATGGCGAGA
CCTCGATTTTCCTAAAATTGCGTCATTTAGAACCCAATTGGGTCCAGATGTTATGGGCATCGACGAGTTA
CCGTCTCGGAAACTCTCAATCACGCAAGCGAAAGGAGAGGAGGCGGCTAATTAAATATTGAGCAGAAAGT
CGCGTGGGGAGAATGTCACGTGGGTTTGGAGGCTCGAGGAGGCTGGGATAAATACCGCAAGGCACTCAGC
AGGCGAAAGAGCGCGGCCGCGGATCCACCATGGTGAGCAAGGGCGAGGAGCTGTTCACCGGGGTGGTGCC
CATCCTGGTCGAGCTGGACGGCGACGTAAACGGCCACAAGTTCAGCGTGTCCGGCGAGGGCGAGGGCGAT
GCCACCTACGGCAAGCTGACCCTGAAGCTGATCTGCACCACCGGCAAGCTGCCCGTGCCCTGGCCCACCC
TCGTGACCACCCTGGGCTACGGCCTGCAGTGCTTCGCCCGCTACCCCGACCACATGAAGCAGCACGACTT
CTTCAAGTCCGCCATGCCCGAAGGCTACGTCCAGGAGCGCACCATCTTCTTCAAGGACGACGGCAACTAC
AAGACCCGCGCCGAGGTGAAGTTCGAGGGCGACACCCTGGTGAACCGCATCGAGCTGAAGGGCATCGACT
TCAAGGAGGACGGCAACATCCTGGGGCACAAGCTGGAGTACAACTACAACAGCCACAACGTCTATATCAC
CGCCGACAAGCAGAAGAACGGCATCAAGGCCAACTTCAAGATCCGCCACAACATCGAGGACGGCGGCGTG
CAGCTCGCCGACCACTACCAGCAGAACACCCCCATCGGCGACGGCCCCGTGCTGCTGCCCGACAACCACT
ACCTGAGCTACCAGTCCGCCCTGAGCAAAGACCCCAACGAGAAGCGCGATCACATGGTCCTGCTGGAGTT
CGTGACCGCCGCCGGGATCACTCTCGGCATGGACGAGCTGTACAAGTAAGGCGCGCCCTAGTCGGATATC
CGTCGAGCCCCTCTCCCTCCCCCCCCCCTAACGTTACTGGCCGAAGCCGCTTGGAATAAGGCCGGTGTGC
GTTTGTCTATATGTTATTTTCCACCATATTGCCGTCTTTTGGCAATGTGAGGGCCCGGAAACCTGGCCCT
GTCTTCTTGACGAGCATTCCTAGGGGTCTTTCCCCTCTCGCCAAAGGAATGCAAGGTCTGTTGAATGTCG
TGAAGGAAGCAGTTCCTCTGGAAGCTTCTTGAAGACAAACAACGTCTGTAGCGACCCTTTGCAGGCAGCG
GAACCCCCCACCTGGCGACAGGTGCCTCTGCGGCCAAAAGCCACGTGTATAAGATACACCTGCAAAGGCG
GCACAACCCCAGTGCCACGTTGTGAGTTGGATAGTTGTGGAAAGAGTCAAATGGCTCTCCTCAAGCGTAT
TCAACAAGGGGCTGAAGGATGCCCAGAAGGTACCCCATTGTATGGGATCTGATCTGGGGCCTCGGTACAC
ATGCTTTACATGTGTTTAGTCGAGGTTAAAAAAACGTCTAGGCCCCCCGAACCACGGGGACGTGGTTTTC
CTTTGAAAAACACGATGATAATATGGCCACAACCATGAAGCTACTGTCTTCTATCGAACAAGCATGCGAT
ATTTGCCGACTTAAAAAGCTCAAGTGCTCCAAAGAAAAACCGAAGTGCGCCAAGTGTCTGAAGAACAACT
GGGAGTGTCGCTACTCTCCCAAAACCAAAAGGTCTCCGCTGACTAGGGCACATCTGACAGAAGTGGAATC
AAGGCTAGAAAGACTGGAACAGCTATTTCTACTGATTTTTCCTCGAGAAGACCTTGACATGATTTTGAAA
ATGGATTCTTTACAGGATATAAAAGCATTGTTAACAGGATTATTTGTACAAGATAATGTGAATAAAGATG
CCGTCACAGATAGATTGGCTTCAGTGGAGACTGATATGCCTCTAACATTGAGACAGCATAGAATAAGTGC
GACATCATCATCGGAAGAGAGTAGTAACAAAGGTCAAAGACAGTTGACTGTATCGCCGGAATTGGGATCC
ATGGTGTTTCCTTCTGGGCAGATCTCAAACCAGGCCCTGGCCTTAGCACCGTCCTCTGCCCCAGTCCTTG
CCCAGACCATGGTCCCTTCCTCAGCCATGGTACCTCTGGCTCAGCCCCCAGCTCCTGCCCCAGTTCTAAC
CCCGGGTCCTCCCCAGTCCCTGTCTGCACCTGTTCCAAAGAGCACCCAGGCTGGGGAAGGCACGCTGTCG
GAAGCCCTGCTGCACCTGCAGTTTGATGCTGATGAAGACTTGGGGGCCTTGCTTGGCAACAGCACAGACC
CAGGAGTGTTCACAGACCTGGCATCTGTGGACAACTCAGAGTTTCAGCAGCTCCTGAACCAGGGTGTGTC
CATGTCTCACTCCACAGCTGAGCCCATGCTGATGGAGTACCCTGAAGCTATAACTCGCCTGGTGACAGGG
TCCCAGAGGCCCCCTGACCCAGCTCCCACACCCCTGGGGACCTCGGGGCTTCCCAATGGTCTCTCCGGAG
ATGAAGACTTCTCCTCCATTGCGGACATGGACTTCTCTGCTCTGCTGAGTCAGATCAGCTCCAGCGGCCA
ATCTAGACTGCAGCTCGACCTCGAGGGGGGGCCCGGTACCAGGTAAGTTAACATCGAGGGATCAAGCTTA
TCGATAATCAACCTCTGGATTACAAAATTTGTGAAAGATTGACTGGTATTCTTAACTATGTTGCTCCTTT
TACGCTATGTGGATACGCTGCTTTAATGCCTTTGTATCATGCTATTGCTTCCCGTATGGCTTTCATTTTC
TCCTCCTTGTATAAATCCTGGTTGCTGTCTCTTTATGAGGAGTTGTGGCCCGTTGTCAGGCAACGTGGCG
TGGTGTGCACTGTGTTTGCTGACGCAACCCCCACTGGTTGGGGCATTGCCACCACCTGTCAGCTCCTTTC
CGGGACTTTCGCTTTCCCCCTCCCTATTGCCACGGCGGAACTCATCGCCGCCTGCCTTGCCCGCTGCTGG
ACAGGGGCTCGGCTGTTGGGCACTGACAATTCCGTGGTGTTGTCGGGGAAGCTGACGTCCTTTCCATGGC
TGCTCGCCTGTGTTGCCACCTGGATTCTGCGCGGGACGTCCTTCTGCTACGTCCCTTCGGCCCTCAATCC
AGCGGACCTTCCTTCCCGCGGCCTGCTGCCGGCTCTGCGGCCTCTTCCGCGTCTTCGCCTTCGCCCTCAG
ACGAGTCGGATCTCCCTTTGGGCCGCCTCCCCGCATCGTCGACTAGGGATAACAGGGTAACGGTACCTTT
AAGACCAATGACTTACAAGGCAGCTGTAGATCTTAGCCACTTTTTAAAAGAAAAGGGGGGACTGGAAGGG
CTAATTCACTCCCAGGGTCTCTCTGGTTAGACCAGATCTGAGCCTGGGAGCTCTCTGGCTAACTAGGGAA
CCCACTGCTTAAGCCTCATAAAGCTCGACTGTGCCTTCTAGTTGCCAGCCATCTGTTGTTTGCCCCTCCC
CCGTGCCTTCCTTGACCCTGGAAGGTGCCACTCCCACTGTCCTTTCCTAATAAAATGAGGAAATTGCATC
GCATTGTCTGAGTAGGTGTCATTCTATTCTGGGGGGTAGGGTGGGGCAGGACAGCAAGGGGGAGGATTGG
GAAGACAATAGCAGGCATGCTGGGGATGCGGTGGGCTCTATGGCTTCTGAGGCGGAAAGAACCAGCTGGG
GCTCTAGGGGGTATCCCC
[124 nt withheld, positions 5059-5182]
CGCCGGCTGTGCGGGAGAACGGAGTTCTATTATGACTCAAATCAGTCTCCCCAAGCATTCGGGGATCAGA
GTTTTTAAGGATAACTTAGTGTGTAGGGGGCCAGTGAGTTGGAGATGAAAGCGTAGGGAGTCGAAGGTGT
CCTTTTGCGCCGAGTCAGTTCCTGGGTGGGGGCCACAAGATCGGATGAGCCAGTTTATCAATCCGGGGGT
GCCAGCTGATCCATGGAGTGCAGGGTCTGCAAAATATCTCAAGCACTGATTGATCTTAGGTTTTACAATA
GTGATGTTACCCCAGGAACAATTTGGGGAAGGTCAGAATCTTGTAGCCTGTAGCTGCATGACTCCTAAAC
CATAATTTCTTTTTTGTTTTTTTTTTTTTATTTTTGAGACAGGGTCTCACTCTGTCACCTAGGCTGGAGT
GCAGTGGTGCAATCACAGCTCACTGCAGCCTCAACGTCGTAAGCTCAAGCGATCCTCCCACCTCAGCCTG
CCTGGTAGCTGAGACTACAAGCGACGCCCCAGTTAATTTTTGTATTTTTGGTAGAGGCAGCGTTTTGCCG
TGTGGCCCTGGCTGGTCTCGAACTCCTGGGCTCAAGTGATCCAGCCTCAGCCTCCCAAAGTGCTGGGACA
ACCGGGGCCAGTCACTGCACCTGGCCCTAAACCATAATTTCTAATCTTTTGGCTAATTTGTTAGTCCTAC
AAAGGCAGTCTAGTCCCCAGGCAAAAAGGGGGTTTGTTTCGGGAAAGGGCTGTTACTGTCTTTGTTTCAA
ACTATAAACTAAGTTCCTCCTAAACTTAGTTCGGCCTACACCCAGGAATGAACAAGGAGAGCTTGGAGGT
TAGAAGCACGATGGAATTGGTTAGGTCAGATCTCTTTCACTGTCTGAGTTATAATTTTGCAATGGTGGTT
CAAAGACTGCCCGCTTCTGACACCAGTCGCTGCATTAATGAATCGGCCAACGCGCGGGGAGAGGCGGTTT
GCGTATTGGGCGCTCTTCCGCTTCCTCGCTCACTGACTCGCTGCGCTCGGTCGTTCGGCTGCGGCGAGCG
GTATCAGCTCACTCAAAGGCGGTAATACGGTTATCCACAGAATCAGGGGATAACGCAGGAAAGAACATGT
GAGCAAAAGGCCAGCAAAAGGCCAGGAACCGTAAAAAGGCCGCGTTGCTGGCGTTTTTCCATAGGCTCCG
CCCCCCTGACGAGCATCACAAAAATCGACGCTCAAGTCAGAGGTGGCGAAACCCGACAGGACTATAAAGA
TACCAGGCGTTTCCCCCTGGAAGCTCCCTCGTGCGCTCTCCTGTTCCGACCCTGCCGCTTACCGGATACC
TGTCCGCCTTTCTCCCTTCGGGAAGCGTGGCGCTTTCTCATAGCTCACGCTGTAGGTATCTCAGTTCGGT
GTAGGTCGTTCGCTCCAAGCTGGGCTGTGTGCACGAACCCCCCGTTCAGCCCGACCGCTGCGCCTTATCC
GGTAACTATCGTCTTGAGTCCAACCCGGTAAGACACGACTTATCGCCACTGGCAGCAGCCACTGGTAACA
GGATTAGCAGAGCGAGGTATGTAGGCGGTGCTACAGAGTTCTTGAAGTGGTGGCCTAACTACGGCTACAC
TAGAAGAACAGTATTTGGTATCTGCGCTCTGCTGAAGCCAGTTACCTTCGGAAAAAGAGTTGGTAGCTCT
TGATCCGGCAAACAAACCACCGCTGGTAGCGGTGGTTTTTTTGTTTGCAAGCAGCAGATTACGCGCAGAA
AAAAAGGATCTCAAGAAGATCCTTTGATCTTTTCTACGGGGTCTGACGCTCAGTGGAACGAAAACTCACG
TTAAGGGATTTTGGTCATGAGATTATCAAAAAGGATCTTCACCTAGATCCTTTTAAATTAAAAATGAAGT
TTTAAATCAATCTAAAGTATATATGAGTAAACTTGGTCTGACAGTTACCAATGCTTAATCAGTGAGGCAC
CTATCTCAGCGATCTGTCTATTTCGTTCATCCATAGTTGCCTGACTCCCCGTCGTGTAGATAACTACGAT
ACGGGAGGGCTTACCATCTGGCCCCAGTGCTGCAATGATACCGCGAGACCCACGCTCACCGGCTCCAGAT
TTATCAGCAATAAACCAGCCAGCCGGAAGGGCCGAGCGCAGAAGTGGTCCTGCAACTTTATCCGCCTCCA
TCCAGTCTATTAATTGTTGCCGGGAAGCTAGAGTAAGTAGTTCGCCAGTTAATAGTTTGCGCAACGTTGT
TGCCATTGCTACAGGCATCGTGGTGTCACGCTCGTCGTTTGGTATGGCTTCATTCAGCTCCGGTTCCCAA
CGATCAAGGCGAGTTACATGATCCCCCATGTTGTGCAAAAAAGCGGTTAGCTCCTTCGGTCCTCCGATCG
TTGTCAGAAGTAAGTTGGCCGCAGTGTTATCACTCATGGTTATGGCAGCACTGCATAATTCTCTTACTGT
CATGCCATCCGTAAGATGCTTTTCTGTGACTGGTGAGTACTCAACCAAGTCATTCTGAGAATAGTGTATG
CGGCGACCGAGTTGCTCTTGCCCGGCGTCAATACGGGATAATACCGCGCCACATAGCAGAACTTTAAAAG
TGCTCATCATTGGAAAACGTTCTTCGGGGCGAAAACTCTCAAGGATCTTACCGCTGTTGAGATCCAGTTC
GATGTAACCCACTCGTGCACCCAACTGATCTTCAGCATCTTTTACTTTCACCAGCGTTTCTGGGTGAGCA
AAAACAGGAAGGCAAAATGCCGCAAAAAAGGGAATAAGGGCGACACGGAAATGTTGAATACTCATACTCT
TCCTTTTTCAATATTATTGAAGCATTTATCAGGGTTATTGTCTCATGAGCGGATACATATTTGAATGTAT
TTAGAAAAATAAACAAATAGGGGTTCCGCGCACATTTCCCCGAAAAGTGCCACCTGACGTCTAAGAAACC
ATTATTATCATGACATTAACCTATAAAAATAGGCGTATCACGAGGCCCTTTCGTCTCGCGCGTTTCGGTG
ATGACGGTGAAAACCTCTGACACATGCAGCTCCCGGAGACGGTCACAGCTTGTCTGTAAGCGGATGCCGG
GAGCAGACAAGCCCGTCAGGGCGCGTCAGCGGGTGTTGGCGGGTGTCGGGGCTGGCTTAACTATGCGGCA
TCAGAGCAGATTGTACTGAGAGTGCACCATATGCGGTGTGAAATACCGCACAGATGCGTAAGGAGAAAAT
ACCGCATCAGGCGCCATTCGCCATTCAGGCTGCGCAACTGTTGGGAAGGGCGATCGGTGCGGGCCTCTTC
GCTATTACGCCAGGGGAGGCAGAGATTGCAGTAAGCTGAGATCGCAGCACTGCACTCCAGCCTGGGCGAC
AGAGTAAGACTCTGTCTCAAAAATAAAATAAATAAATCAATCAGATATTCCAATCTTTTCCTTTATTTAT
TTATTTATTTTCTATTTTGGAAACACAGTCCTTCCTTATTCCAGAATTACACATATATTCTATTTTTCTT
TATATGCTCCAGTTTTTTTTAGACCTTCACCTGAAATGTGTGTATACAAAATCTAGGCCAGTCCAGCAGA
GCCTAAAGGTAAAAAATAAAATAATAAAAAATAAATAAAATCTAGCTCACTCCTTCACATCAAAATGGAG
ATACAGCTGTTAGCATTAAATACCAAATAACCCATCTTGTCCTCAATAATTTTAAGCGCCTCTCTCCACC
ACATCTAACTCCTGTCAAAGGCATGTGCCCCTTCCGGGCGCTCTGCTGTGCTGCCAACCAACTGGCATGT
GGACTCTGCAGGGTCCCTAACTGCCAAGCCCCACAGTGTGCCCTGAGGCTGCCCCTTCCTTCTAGCGGCT
GCCCCCACTCGGCTTTGCTTTCCCTAGTTTCAGTTACTTGCGTTCAGCCAAGGTCTGAAACTAGGTGCGC
ACAGAGCGGTAAGACTGCGAGAGAAAGAGACCAGCTTTACAGGGGGTTTATCACAGTGCACCCTGACAGT
CGTCAGCCTCACAGGGGGTTTATCACATTGCACCCTGACAGTCGTCAGCCTCACAGGGGGTTTATCACAG
TGCACCCTTACAATCATTCCATTTGATTCACAATTTTTTTAGTCTCTACTGTGCCTAACTTGTAAGTTAA
ATTTGATCAGAGGTGTGTTCCCAGAGGGGAAAACAGTATATACAGGGTTCAGTACTATCGCATTTCAGGC
CCGAGAGCTGCATCCGGAGTATCTAGATGGAGTTCCGCGTTACATAACTTACGGTAAATGGCCCGCCTGG
CTGACCGCCCAACGACCCCCGCCCATTGACGTCAATAATGACGTATGTTCCCATAGTAACGCCAATAGGG
ACTTTCCATTGACGTCAATGGGAGTTTGTTTTGGCACCAAAATCAACGGGACTTTCCAAAATGTCGTAAT
AACCCCGCCCCGTTGACGCAAATGGGCGGTAGGCGTGTACTCTAGAAGGTCTATATAAGCAGAGCTCGTT
TAGTGAACCGGGTCTCTCTGGTTAGACCAGATCTGAGCCTGGGAGCTCTCTGGCTAACTAGGGAACCCAC
TGCTTAAGCCTCAATAAAGCTTGCCTTGAGTGCTCAAAGTAGTGTGTGCCCGTCTGTTGTGTGACTCTGG
TAACTAGAGATCCCTCAGACCCTTTTAGTCAGTGTGGAAAATCTCTAGCAGTGGCGCCCGAACAGGGACT
TGAAAGCGAAAGTAAAGCCAGAGGAGATCTCTCGACGCAGGACTCGGCTTGCTGAAGCGCGCACGGCAAG
AGGCGAGGGGCGGCGACTGCAGAGTACGCCAAAAATTTTGACTAGCGGAGGCTAGAAGGAGAGAGATGGG
TGCGAGAGCGTCGGTATTAAGCGGGGGAGAATTAGATAAATGGGAAAAAATTCGGTTAAGGCCAGGGGGA
AAGAAACAATATAAACTAAAACATATAGTATGGGCAAGCAGGGAGCTAGAACGATTCGCAGTTAATCCTG
GCCTTTTAGAGACATCAGAAGGCTGTAGACAAATACTGGGACAGCTACAACCATCCCTTCAGACAGGATC
AGAAGAACTTAGATCATTATATAATACAATAGCAGTCCTCTATTGTGTGCATCAAAGGATAGATGTAAAA
GACACCAAGGAAGCCTTAGATAAGATAGAGGAAGAGCAAAACAAAAGTAAGAAAAAGGCACAGCAAGCAG
CAGCTGACACAGGAAACAACAGCCAGGTCAGCCAAAATTACCCTATAGTGCAGAACCTCCAGGGGCAAAT
GGTACATCAGGCCATATCACCTAGAACTTTAAATGCATGGGTAAAAGTAGTAGAAGAGAAGGCTTTCAGC
CCAGAAGTAATACCCATGTTTTCAGCATTATCAGAAGGAGCCACCCCACAAGATTTAAATACCATGCTAA
ACACAGTGGGGGGACATCAAGCAGCCATGCAAATGTTAAAAGAGACCATCAATGAGGAAGCTGCAGAATG
GGATAGATTGCATCCAGTGCATGCAGGGCCTATTGCACCAGGCCAGATGAGAGAACCAAGGGGAAGTGAC
ATAGCAGGAACTACTAGCAAATTAAGAGAACAATTTGGAAATAATAAAACAATAATCTTTAAGCAATCCT
CAGGAGGGGACCCAGAAATTGTAACGCACAGTTTTAATTGTGGAGGGGAATTTTTCTACTGTAATTCAAC
ACAACTGTTTAATAGTACTTGGTTTAATAGTACTTGGAGTACTGAAGGGTCAAATAACACTGAAGGAAGT
GACACAATCACACTCCCATGCAGAATAAAACAATTTATAAACATGTGGCAGGAAGTAGGAAAAGCAATGT
ATGCCCCTCCCATCAGTGGACAAATTAGATGTTCATCAAATATTACTGGGCTGCTATTAACAAGAGATGG
TGGTAATAACAACAATGGGTCCGAGATCTTCAGACCTGGAGGAGGCGATATGAGGGACAATTGGAGAAGT
GAATTATATAAATATAAAGTAGTAAAAATTGAACCATTAGGAGTAGCACCCACCAAGGCAAAGAGAAGAG
TGGTGCAGAGAGAAAAAAGAGCAGTGGGAATAGGAGCTTTGTTCCTTGGGTTCTTGGGAGCAGCAGGAAG
CACTATGGGCGCAGCGTCAATGACGCTGACGGTACAGGCCAGACAATTATTGTCTGATATAGTGCAGCAG
CAGAACAATTTGCTGAGGGCTATTGAGGCGCAACAGCATCTGTTGCAACTCACAGTCTGGGGCATCAAAC
AGCTCCAGGCAAGAATCCTGGCTGTGGAAAGATACCTAAAGGATCAACAGCTCCTGGGGATTTGGGGTTG
CTCTGGAAAACTCATTTGCACCACTGCTGTGCCTTGGAATGCTAGTTGGAGTAATAAATCTCTGGAACAG
ATTTGGAATAACATGACCTGGATGGAGTGGGACAGAGAAATTAACAATTACACAAGCTTAATACACTCCT
TAATTGAAGAATCGCAAAACCAGCAAGAAAAGAATGAACAAGAATTATTGGAATTAGATAAATGGGCTTG
CGGCCGGAATTCACAAATGGCAGTATTCATCCACAATTTTAAAAGAAAAGGGGGGATTGGGGGGTACAGT
GCAGGGGAAAGAATAGTAGACATAATAGCAACAGACATACAAACTAAAGAATTACAAAAACAAATTACAA
AAATTCAAAATTTTCGGGTTTATTACAGGGACAGCAGAGATCCACTTTGGGCGGCCTAGGGATAACAGGG
TAATAGATCTTGCTAGCTCTTATCATGTCTGGATCCAAGCTTGCATGCCTGCAGGTCGGAGTACTGTCCT
CCGAGCGGAGTACTGTCCTCCGAGCGGAGTACTGTCCTCCGAGCGGAGTACTGTCCTCCGAGCGGAGTAC
TGTCCTCCGAGCGGAGACTCTAGAGGGTCCCGGGATACGCGTTTTACGTCACCCAGACCATGGTACTTTC
TTACAGCAGCCTGAACTAACAAAACCAATTATAATATGTGGACTTCATTATAATTCTGATTTCAACTAGT
AAACTGCGTGGGGAGGAATTAGG
Features (pLannotate 1.2.2; 32 found; start..end, strand, type, name):
   1570..2289    +  CDS            Venus: yellow fluorescent protein (YFP) with fast and efficient maturation (Nagai et al., 2002) mammalian codon-optimized
   2318..2904    +  misc_feature   IRES2: internal ribosome entry site (IRES) of the encephalomyocarditis virus (EMCV)
   2905..3345    +  CDS            GAL4 DNA binding domain: DNA binding domain of the GAL4 transcriptional activator; Saccharomyces cerevisiae GAL4 (truncated)
   3376..3912    +  CDS            p65: C-terminal portion of the p65 subunit of mouse NF-κB
   3935..3960    +  misc_feature   MCS (fragment): pBluescript multiple cloning site
   3996..4584    +  misc_feature   WPRE: woodchuck hepatitis virus posttranscriptional regulatory element
   4604..4681    +  CDS            nef (fragment): NEF_HV1Z2 - Experimental evidence at protein level: Swiss-Prot protein existence level 1. Extracellular Nef protein targets CD4(+) T-lymphocytes for apoptosis by interacting with CXCR4 surface receptors. From Human immunodeficiency virus type 1 group M subtype D (isolate Z2/CDC-Z34) (HIV-1).
   4683..4704    +  LTR            3' LTR (ΔU3) (fragment): self-inactivating 3' long terminal repeat (LTR) from HIV-1
   4704..4764    +  ncRNA          mir-TAR: Accession: RF00250 - Trans-activation response element (TAR)
   4789..4900    +  polyA_signal   bGH poly(A) signal: bovine growth hormone polyadenylation signal
   5017..5038    +  promoter       SV40 promoter (fragment): SV40 enhancer and early promoter
   5059..5190    +  rep_origin     f1 ori (fragment) (sequence partly withheld): f1 bacteriophage origin of replication; arrow indicates direction of (+) strand synthesis
   5594..5782    +  CDS            EEF1AKMT2 (fragment): EFMT2_HUMAN - Also known as C10orf138, METTL10 From Homo sapiens (Human).
   6121..6175    -  CDS            lacI (fragment): lac repressor; lacI; The lac repressor binds to the lac operator to inhibit transcription in E. coli. This inhibition can be relieved by adding lactose or isopropyl-β-D-thiogalactopyranoside (IPTG).
   6358..6946    -  rep_origin     ori: high-copy-number ColE1/pMB1/pBR322/pUC origin of replication
   7117..7977    -  CDS            AmpR: β-lactamase; bla; confers resistance to ampicillin, carbenicillin, and related antibiotics
   7978..8082    -  promoter       AmpR promoter: bla
   8177..8212    +  CDS            rop (fragment): Rop protein, which maintains plasmids at low copy number; rop
   8314..8413    +  misc_feature   bom (fragment): basis of mobility region from pBR322
   8419..8485    -  CDS            lacZα (fragment): LacZα fragment of β-galactosidase; lacZ fragment
   9380..9403    +  LTR            3' LTR (fragment): 3' long terminal repeat (LTR) from HIV-1
   9420..9544    +  enhancer       CMV enhancer (fragment): human cytomegalovirus immediate early enhancer
   9559..9658    +  promoter       CMVd1 promoter: truncated human cytomegalovirus (CMV) immediate early promoter that yields slightly reduced expression relative to the full-length promoter
   9672..9852    +  LTR            5' LTR (truncated): truncated 5' long terminal repeat (LTR) from HIV-1
   9900..10024   +  misc_feature   HIV-1 Ψ: packaging signal of human immunodeficiency virus type 1
  10008..10729   +  CDS            HIV-1 gag (fragment): gag protein from human immunodeficiency virus 1; gag
  10728..10964   +  CDS            env (fragment): ENV_HV1N5 - Experimental evidence at protein level: Swiss-Prot protein existence level 1. From Human immunodeficiency virus type 1 group M subtype B (isolate NY5) (HIV-1).
  11183..11519   +  ncRNA          RRE: Accession: RF00036 - HIV Rev response element
  11729..11846   +  misc_feature   cPPT/CTS: central polypurine tract and central termination sequence of HIV-1
  11920..11937   +  polyA_signal   SV40 poly(A) signal (fragment): SV40 polyadenylation signal
  11939..11960   -  misc_feature   MCS (fragment): pUC18/19 multiple cloning site
  11959..12053   +  protein_bind   5X UAS: five tandem copies of the "ScaI site" 17-mer CGGAGTACTGTCCTCCG, an upstream activating sequence (UAS) that efficiently binds yeast Gal4 (Webster et al., 1988; Pfeiffer et al., 2010) GAL4
