[The description below was written by a language model from this plasmid's Addgene catalogue record and pLannotate feature annotations shown in this document.]
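Description:
pTYF-super-mfSP-1.7k-Venus-WPRE is an HIV-1-derived lentiviral transfer plasmid built on the pTYF backbone (about 12.2 kb in the sequenced record). It is maintained in E. coli through a high-copy ColE1/pUC-type origin and selected with ampicillin via the β-lactamase gene. The viral portion has the layout of a self-inactivating vector. A CMV enhancer/promoter fused to a truncated 5' LTR drives genomic RNA production in packaging cells. It is followed by the Ψ packaging signal with adjoining gag and env fragments, the Rev response element and the cPPT/CTS. At the downstream end are a ΔU3 3' LTR remnant with TAR and a bovine growth hormone polyadenylation signal.

The catalogue states that Venus is expressed under an "SP gene promoter". The promoter is not annotated in the feature table, but the unannotated stretch between the 5X UAS and the Venus coding sequence, which spans the plasmid's numbering origin, is roughly the size that the "1.7k" in the name suggests. The record does not spell out "mfSP", although the associated publication concerns neuron-type-specific promoters from the monkey genome validated in mice. Downstream of Venus, an EMCV IRES directs translation of a chimeric activator made of the GAL4 DNA-binding domain and the p65 transactivation domain, followed by WPRE to enhance transcript expression. Five GAL4 UAS sites lie upstream of the promoter region. This arrangement is consistent with a positive-feedback amplification design, probably the "super" in the name. Weak cell-type-specific transcription yields Gal4p65, which binds the UAS sites and boosts output from the same cassette, giving brighter Venus labelling. The construct is suited to testing and exploiting the promoter's specificity in neurons by lentiviral delivery.
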