Addgene plasmid #156396: pTYF-super-mfSP-1.7k-Venus-WPRE
Purpose: Expresses Venus under SP gene promoter
Depositing lab: Shuji Kaneko. Depositing organization: Kyoto University, Graduate School of Pharmaceutical Sciences. Publication: Identification of neuron-type specific promoters in monkey genome and their functional validation in mice. Nagai Y, Nishitani N, Yasuda M, Ueda Y, Fukui Y, Andoh C, Shirakawa H, Nakagawa T, Inoue KI, Nagayasu K, Kasparov S, Nakamura K, Kaneko S. Biochem Biophys Res Commun. 2019 Oct 22;518(4):619-624. doi: 10.1016/j.bbrc.2019.08.101. Epub 2019 Aug 23. PubMed 31451217.
Backbone
  Vector backbone: pTYF
  Backbone size w/o insert (bp): 7469
  Vector type: Lentiviral
Growth in bacteria
  Bacterial resistance: Ampicillin, 100 μg/mL
  Growth temperature: 37°C
  Growth strain: NEB Stable
  Copy number: High Copy
Gene/Insert 1
  Gene/Insert name: Venus
  Insert size (bp): 720
Gene/Insert 2
  Gene/Insert name: Gal4p65
  Insert size (bp): 1062
Terms and licenses: Academic/Nonprofit Terms; Industry Terms: Not Available to Industry
How to cite: pTYF-super-mfSP-1.7k-Venus-WPRE was a gift from Shuji Kaneko (Addgene plasmid # 156396 ; http://n2t.net/addgene:156396 ; RRID:Addgene_156396)
